>Addgene plasmid #227322 | qTAG-C-Solo-mStayGold-LAMP1 | addgene full sequence | sequence record 452101 | Addgene NGS Result
TCGCGCGTTTCGGTGATGACGGTGAAAACCTCTGACACATGCAGCTCCCGGAGACGGTCACAGCTTGTCT
GTAAGCGGATGCCGGGAGCAGACAAGCCCGTCAGGGCGCGTCAGCGGGTGTTGGCGGGTGTCGGGGCTGG
CTTAACTATGCGGCATCAGAGCAGATTGTACTGAGAGTGCACCATATGCGGTGTGAAATACCGCACAGAT
GCGTAAGGAGAAAATACCGCATCAGGCGCCATTCGCCATTCAGGCTGCGCAACTGTTGGGAAGGGCGATC
GGTGCGGGCCTCTTCGCTATTACGCCAGCTGGCGAAAGGGGGATGTGCTGCAAGGCGATTAAGTTGGGTA
ACGCCAGGGTTTTCCCAGTCACGACGTTGTAAAACGACGGCCAGTGAATTCTTGGCTCTGGTGAGTGTCA
CCGAGGGCAGCTGTCGCGGGGTGTGGAGGACGTGCTTCAGACTCCGCCTGTGGACGTTTAGTCGCTTCCG
TGTGGGCTGGGGCGACGCCCCTGTTCCTCTGCAAGGAGCTGTTTCTTCTTGCCGGTCTGAGATTCTAGAG
GTAACTCCCCCTGCTTTAGAGAGGCCCAGCGTGTCTCTCAGCTGGGAGCCCCTGGTACCATTTGAGAGTA
AGGGAATCATTTTAAGAAACAGTGGTGGCGCTTCTCCCATGAACGTTGAATACAACACTGTCATCTGATG
TGCACAGAGGCCCTGGACGCAGCACAGCTGTCCGGCCACAGCCCCTGATTCCAGACGGGGGAGAGACGTG
TGTGGTTTCCTCGCCGTGCAGAGAGCACCAGTCTCTGCAGCGGCTTCCCCAAGTGACAATTCCAGCTAGA
GCTGGAACCTTCCGCCAGGGTTCCTCTTTGCCTTTTGGCTGATGTGGGGGAGTGGTGGGGAGAGAGGCCT
GTTTGCAGGCCCCTGTGTGAGCAGAGCCCTGACACCATCCGTCTGTCTTGGCAGTGGAGGAGTGTCTGCT
GGACGAGAACAGCATGCTGATCCCCATCGCTGTGGGTGGTGCCCTGGCGGGGCTGGTCCTCATCGTCCTC
ATCGCCTACCTCGTCGGCAGGAAGAGGAGTCACGCAGGCTATCAGACTATCGGAGGAAGCGGAGGATCTG
GCGGTACCGGCGGAAGCATGGTGTCTACAGGCGAGGAACTGTTTACCGGCGTGGTGCCCTTCAAGTTCCA
GCTGAAGGGCACCATCAACGGCAAGAGCTTCACCGTGGAAGGCGAGGGCGAGGGCAATAGCCACGAGGGC
AGCCACAAAGGCAAGTATGTGTGCACCAGCGGCAAACTGCCAATGTCTTGGGCCGCCCTGGGAACTAGCT
TCGGCTATGGCATGAAATACTATACCAAGTACCCCAGCGGCCTGAAAAACTGGTTCCACGAGGTGATGCC
TGAGGGCTTCACCTACGACAGACACATCCAGTACAAGGGCGACGGCAGCATCCACGCCAAGCACCAGCAC
TTCATGAAGAACGGCACCTACCACAACATCGTGGAGTTCACCGGCCAGGACTTCAAGGAGAACAGCCCCG
TGCTGACCGGCGACATGGACGTGAGCCTGCCCAACGAGGTGCAGCACATCCCCATTGATGACGGCGTGGA
GTGCACAGTGACCCTGCAGTACCCTCTGCTGAGCGACGAAAGCAAGTGCGTGGAAGCCTATCAGAACACC
ATCATCAAGCCCCTGCACAATCAGCCAGCCCCCGATGTGCCATTTCACTGGATCAGAAAGCAGTACACCC
AGAGCAAGGACGACACCGAGGAGAGAGACCACATCATCCAGAGCGAGACCCTGGAGGCCCACCTGGGAGG
TTCCCTCGAGACCGGTAAGAGCAAGTGATAGCCTGGTGCACGCATGCACAGCAGCTGCAGGGGCCTCTGT
TCCTTTCTCTGGGCTTAGGGTCCTGTCGAAGGGGAGGCACACTTTCTGGCAAACGTTTCTCAAATCTGCT
TCATCCAATGTGAAGTTCATCTTGCAGCATTTACTATGCACAACAGAGTAACTATCGAAATGACGGTGTT
AATTTTGCTAACTGGGTTAAATATTTTGCTAACTGGTTAAACATTAATATTTACCAAAGTAGGATTTTGA
GGGTGGGGGTGCTCTCTCTGAGGGGGTGGGGGTGCCGCTGTCTCTGAGGGGTGGGGGTGCCGCTGTCTCT
GAGGGGTGGGGGTGCCGCTCTCTCTGAGGGGGTGGGGGTGCCGCTTTCTCTGAGGGGGTGGGGGTGCCGC
TCTCTCTGAGGGGGTGGGGGTGCTGCTCTCTCCGAGGGGTGGAATGCCGCTGTCTCTGAGGGGTGGGGGT
GCCGCTCTAAATTGGCTCCATATCATTTGAGTTTAGGGTTCTGGTGTTTGGTTTCTTCATTCTTTACTGC
ACTCAGATTTAAGCCTTACAAAGGGAAAGCCTCTGGCCGTCACACGTAGGACGCATGAAGGTCACTCGTG
GTGAGGCTGACATGCTCACACATTACAACAGTAGAGAGGGAAAATCCTAAGACAGAGGAACTCCAGAGAT
GAGTGTCTGGAGCGCTTCAGTTCAGCTTAAGCTTGGCGTAATCATGGTCATAGCTGTTTCCTGTGTGAAA
TTGTTATCCGCTCACAATTCCACACAACATACGAGCCGGAAGCATAAAGTGTAAAGCCTGGGGTGCCTAA
TGAGTGAGCTAACTCACATTAATTGCGTTGCGCTCACTGCCCGCTTTCCAGTCGGGAAACCTGTCGTGCC
AGCTGCATTAATGAATCGGCCAACGCGCGGGGAGAGGCGGTTTGCGTATTGGGCGCTCTTCCGCTTCCTC
GCTCACTGACTCGCTGCGCTCGGTCGTTCGGCTGCGGCGAGCGGTATCAGCTCACTCAAAGGCGGTAATA
CGGTTATCCACAGAATCAGGGGATAACGCAGGAAAGAACATGTGAGCAAAAGGCCAGCAAAAGGCCAGGA
ACCGTAAAAAGGCCGCGTTGCTGGCGTTTTTCCATAGGCTCCGCCCCCCTGACGAGCATCACAAAAATCG
ACGCTCAAGTCAGAGGTGGCGAAACCCGACAGGACTATAAAGATACCAGGCGTTTCCCCCTGGAAGCTCC
CTCGTGCGCTCTCCTGTTCCGACCCTGCCGCTTACCGGATACCTGTCCGCCTTTCTCCCTTCGGGAAGCG
TGGCGCTTTCTCATAGCTCACGCTGTAGGTATCTCAGTTCGGTGTAGGTCGTTCGCTCCAAGCTGGGCTG
TGTGCACGAACCCCCCGTTCAGCCCGACCGCTGCGCCTTATCCGGTAACTATCGTCTTGAGTCCAACCCG
GTAAGACACGACTTATCGCCACTGGCAGCAGCCACTGGTAACAGGATTAGCAGAGCGAGGTATGTAGGCG
GTGCTACAGAGTTCTTGAAGTGGTGGCCTAACTACGGCTACACTAGAAGAACAGTATTTGGTATCTGCGC
TCTGCTGAAGCCAGTTACCTTCGGAAAAAGAGTTGGTAGCTCTTGATCCGGCAAACAAACCACCGCTGGT
AGCGGTGGTTTTTTTGTTTGCAAGCAGCAGATTACGCGCAGAAAAAAAGGATCTCAAGAAGATCCTTTGA
TCTTTTCTACGGGGTCTGACGCTCAGTGGAACGAAAACTCACGTTAAGGGATTTTGGTCATGAGATTATC
AAAAAGGATCTTCACCTAGATCCTTTTAAATTAAAAATGAAGTTTTAAATCAATCTAAAGTATATATGAG
TAAACTTGGTCTGACAGTTACCAATGCTTAATCAGTGAGGCACCTATCTCAGCGATCTGTCTATTTCGTT
CATCCATAGTTGCCTGACTCCCCGTCGTGTAGATAACTACGATACGGGAGGGCTTACCATCTGGCCCCAG
TGCTGCAATGATACCGCGAGACCCACGCTCACCGGCTCCAGATTTATCAGCAATAAACCAGCCAGCCGGA
AGGGCCGAGCGCAGAAGTGGTCCTGCAACTTTATCCGCCTCCATCCAGTCTATTAATTGTTGCCGGGAAG
CTAGAGTAAGTAGTTCGCCAGTTAATAGTTTGCGCAACGTTGTTGCCATTGCTACAGGCATCGTGGTGTC
ACGCTCGTCGTTTGGTATGGCTTCATTCAGCTCCGGTTCCCAACGATCAAGGCGAGTTACATGATCCCCC
ATGTTGTGCAAAAAAGCGGTTAGCTCCTTCGGTCCTCCGATCGTTGTCAGAAGTAAGTTGGCCGCAGTGT
TATCACTCATGGTTATGGCAGCACTGCATAATTCTCTTACTGTCATGCCATCCGTAAGATGCTTTTCTGT
GACTGGTGAGTACTCAACCAAGTCATTCTGAGAATAGTGTATGCGGCGACCGAGTTGCTCTTGCCCGGCG
TCAATACGGGATAATACCGCGCCACATAGCAGAACTTTAAAAGTGCTCATCATTGGAAAACGTTCTTCGG
GGCGAAAACTCTCAAGGATCTTACCGCTGTTGAGATCCAGTTCGATGTAACCCACTCGTGCACCCAACTG
ATCTTCAGCATCTTTTACTTTCACCAGCGTTTCTGGGTGAGCAAAAACAGGAAGGCAAAATGCCGCAAAA
AAGGGAATAAGGGCGACACGGAAATGTTGAATACTCATACTCTTCCTTTTTCAATATTATTGAAGCATTT
ATCAGGGTTATTGTCTCATGAGCGGATACATATTTGAATGTATTTAGAAAAATAAACAAATAGGGGTTCC
GCGCACATTTCCCCGAAAAGTGCCACCTGACGTCTAAGAAACCATTATTATCATGACATTAACCTATAAA
AATAGGCGTATCACGAGGCCCTTTCGTC
Features (pLannotate 1.2.2; 11 found; start..end, strand, type, name):
    137..236     +  misc_feature   bom (fragment): basis of mobility region from pBR322
    242..399     -  CDS            lacZα (fragment): LacZα fragment of β-galactosidase; lacZ fragment
    964..1101    +  CDS            LAMP1 (fragment): human lysosome-associated membrane glycoprotein 1
   2591..2607    -  protein_bind   lac operator: The lac repressor binds to the lac operator to inhibit transcription in E. coli. This inhibition can be relieved by adding lactose or isopropyl-β-D-thiogalactopyranoside (IPTG). lac repressor encoded by lacI
   2615..2645    -  promoter       lac promoter: promoter for the E. coli lac operon
   2660..2681    -  protein_bind   CAP binding site: CAP binding activates transcription in the presence of cAMP. E. coli catabolite activator protein
   2694..2786    -  CDS            lacI (fragment): lac repressor; lacI; The lac repressor binds to the lac operator to inhibit transcription in E. coli. This inhibition can be relieved by adding lactose or isopropyl-β-D-thiogalactopyranoside (IPTG).
   2969..3557    -  rep_origin     ori: high-copy-number ColE1/pMB1/pBR322/pUC origin of replication
   3728..4588    -  CDS            AmpR: β-lactamase; bla; confers resistance to ampicillin, carbenicillin, and related antibiotics
   4589..4693    -  promoter       AmpR promoter: bla
   4788..35      +  CDS            rop (fragment) (across the origin): Rop protein, which maintains plasmids at low copy number; rop
