[The description below was written by a language model from this plasmid's Addgene catalogue record and pLannotate feature annotations shown in this document.]
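Description:
qTAG-C-Solo-mStayGold-LAMP1 is a CRISPR homology-directed repair donor plasmid built on the pUC19 backbone and designed to knock the green fluorescent protein mStayGold into the C-terminus of the endogenous human LAMP1 gene. It is propagated in E. coli as a high-copy plasmid through the ColE1/pUC origin and selected with ampicillin via the β-lactamase gene and its bla promoter. The remaining backbone annotations (lacZα fragment, lac promoter and operator, CAP binding site, and short lacI, rop and bom fragments) are pUC19 remnants flanking the cloning site and play no role in the tagging function.

The insert, recorded as about 2.1 kb, consists of LAMP1 homology arms flanking the mStayGold coding sequence. It is promoterless by design: the tag is expressed only after in-frame integration at the LAMP1 locus, where the fusion is driven by the native promoter and regulatory context, so fluorescence reflects endogenous expression levels rather than overexpression. The automated feature table identifies only a short LAMP1 coding fragment, consistent with the end of the coding region lying in the upstream arm. It does not annotate mStayGold, any linker, or the downstream arm, so their exact boundaries cannot be read from the record. No selection cassette is annotated or described in the insert, and the "Solo" name may reflect a tag-only design, though the record does not define the term.

The plasmid is meant to be co-transfected into human cells with a companion px330-based plasmid supplying Cas9 and an sgRNA targeting LAMP1. The resulting double-strand break is repaired from this template. The resulting LAMP1-mStayGold fusion is used to visualise lysosomes.
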