Addgene plasmid #227322: qTAG-C-Solo-mStayGold-LAMP1
Purpose: Donor template for mStayGold insertion into the C-terminus of the LAMP1 locus. For lysosome visualization. To be co-transfected with sgRNA plasmid px330-LAMP1 (Addgene #207787)
Depositing lab: Laurence Pelletier. Publication: qTAG: an adaptable plasmid scaffold for CRISPR-based endogenous tagging. Philip R, Sharma A, Matellan L, Erpf AC, Hsu WH, Tkach JM, Wyatt HDM, Pelletier L. EMBO J. 2024 Dec 12. doi: 10.1038/s44318-024-00337-5. PubMed 39668248.
Backbone
  Vector backbone: pUC19
  Backbone manufacturer: Invitrogen
  Backbone size w/o insert (bp): 2686
  Vector type: Mammalian Expression, CRISPR ; Donor Template
Growth in bacteria
  Bacterial resistance: Ampicillin, 100 μg/mL
  Growth temperature: 37°C
  Growth strain: DH5alpha
  Copy number: High Copy
Gene/Insert
  Gene/Insert name: LAMP1 Homology Arms flanking a mStayGold Tag (alt name: LAMP1)
  Species: H. sapiens (human)
  Insert size (bp): 2147
  Entrez Gene: LAMP1 (a.k.a. CD107a, LAMPA, LGP120)
  Promoter: Promoterless
  Cloning method: Unknown
  Sequencing primers: 5′ CTGCAAGGCGATTAAGTTGGGTAAC; 3′ GGCTCGTATGTTGTGTGGAATTGT
Terms and licenses: Academic/Nonprofit Terms; Industry Terms: Not Available to Industry
Depositor comments: To be co-transfected with sgRNA plasmid px330-LAMP1 (Addgene #207787): https://www.addgene.org/207787/
How to cite: qTAG-C-Solo-mStayGold-LAMP1 was a gift from Laurence Pelletier (Addgene plasmid # 227322 ; http://n2t.net/addgene:227322 ; RRID:Addgene_227322)
